Addgene plasmid #188014: GBH-2aG4-gcryBFP.2
Purpose: Cloning vector for conditional, intronic, targeted integration of a genebreak cassette optimized for zebrafish
Depositing lab: Karl Clark. Depositing organization: Mayo Foundation for Medical Education and Research.
Backbone
  Vector backbone: pKTol2-SE
  Backbone manufacturer: K.Clark
  Backbone size w/o insert (bp): 7200
  Vector type: Targetable insertional mutagen and reporter system
Growth in bacteria
  Bacterial resistance: Kanamycin, 50 μg/mL
  Growth temperature: 37°C
  Growth strain: DH5alpha
  Copy number: High Copy
Gene/Insert
  Gene/Insert name: Targeted 2aGal4VP16 protein trap; secondary marker gamma crystallin BFP
  Species: D. rerio (zebrafish)
  Promoter: Endogenuous Promoter; gamma crystallin promotor
  Cloning method: Restriction Enzyme; 5′ cloning site BfuaI (unknown if destroyed); 3′ cloning site BspQI (unknown if destroyed)
  Sequencing primers: 5′ SEQ-pk-F1: TGTATTACTGTTTATGTAAGCAGACA; 3′ SEQ-pk-R1: AGCGAGTCAGTGAGCGA
Terms and licenses: Academic/Nonprofit Terms; Industry Terms: Not Available to Industry
Depositor comments: This plasmid is designed to have homology domains cloned into the 5' end and 3' end. Bfuai is used to clone in the 5' homology domain, while BspQi is used to clone in the 3' homology domain.
How to cite: GBH-2aG4-gcryBFP.2 was a gift from Karl Clark (Addgene plasmid # 188014 ; http://n2t.net/addgene:188014 ; RRID:Addgene_188014)
