[The description below was written by a language model from this plasmid's Addgene catalogue record and pLannotate feature annotations shown in this document.]
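Description:
GBH-2aG4-gcryBFP.2 is a cloning vector for building donors that integrate a conditional gene-breaking cassette into a chosen intron of a zebrafish gene. It is built on the pKTol2-SE backbone and catalogued as a targetable insertional mutagen and reporter system. In E. coli it is maintained as a high-copy plasmid through a ColE1/pUC-type origin and selected with kanamycin (KanR, aminoglycoside phosphotransferase). The sequenced record is about 7.3 kb. The vector is supplied without targeting arms. The user clones a 5′ homology domain at the BfuAI site and a 3′ homology domain at the BspQI site, so that the cassette can be directed to the locus of interest.

The payload is a promoterless protein trap. A P2A peptide is followed by the GAL4 DNA-binding domain fused to the VP16 activation domain. After integration, expression depends on the endogenous promoter of the targeted gene, and the 2A sequence lets Gal4-VP16 be released as a separate polypeptide from the trapped host protein. The transactivator should then report the gene's expression pattern and can drive UAS-linked transgenes. A secondary marker, TagBFP with a bGH polyadenylation signal, is listed as driven by a gamma-crystallin promoter, which should give lens fluorescence for identifying carriers. The automated annotation does not label that promoter, nor any splice acceptor. Two reverse-strand SV40 poly(A) signals lie downstream of the marker.

Two loxP sites in the same orientation flank the whole cassette, which would allow Cre-mediated excision and fits the "conditional" description in the record. A φC31 attB site lies just outside the second loxP. The lac, T3, T7 and lacZα fragments are remnants of a pBluescript-type cloning region.
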