Features (pLannotate 1.2.2; 25 found; start..end, strand, type, name):
    203..221     -  promoter       T7 Φ3.8 promoter (fragment): weak promoter for bacteriophage T7 RNA polymerase
    278..299     +  protein_bind   CAP binding site: CAP binding activates transcription in the presence of cAMP. E. coli catabolite activator protein
    314..344     +  promoter       lac promoter: promoter for the E. coli lac operon
    352..368     +  protein_bind   lac operator: The lac repressor binds to the lac operator to inhibit transcription in E. coli. This inhibition can be relieved by adding lactose or isopropyl-β-D-thiogalactopyranoside (IPTG). lac repressor encoded by lacI
    413..431     +  promoter       T3 promoter: promoter for bacteriophage T3 RNA polymerase
    447..470     +  misc_feature   MCS (fragment): pBluescript multiple cloning site
    479..497     -  promoter       T7 promoter: promoter for bacteriophage T7 RNA polymerase
    505..660     +  CDS            lacZα (fragment): LacZα fragment of β-galactosidase; lacZ fragment
    735..768     +  protein_bind   loxP: Cre-mediated recombination occurs in the 8-bp core sequence (GCATACAT). Cre recombinase
    945..1001    +  CDS            P2A: 2A peptide from porcine teschovirus-1 polyprotein Eukaryotic ribosomes fail to insert a peptide bond between the Gly and Pro residues, yielding separate polypeptides.
   1008..1445    +  CDS            GAL4 DNA binding domain: DNA binding domain of the GAL4 transcriptional activator; Saccharomyces cerevisiae GAL4 (truncated)
   1482..1655    +  CDS            VP16 AD (fragment): transcriptional activation domain of herpes simplex virus protein VP16 (Triezenberg et al., 1988; Cousens et al., 1989); UL48
   2317..2333    +  promoter       LEU2 promoter (fragment): S. cerevisiae LEU2
   3555..4253    +  CDS            TagBFP: TagBFP is a basic (constitutively fluorescent) blue fluorescent protein published in 2008, derived from Entacmaea quadricolor. It is reported to be a very rapidly-maturing monomer with very low acid sensitivity.
   4266..4490    +  polyA_signal   bGH poly(A) signal: bovine growth hormone polyadenylation signal
   4494..4511    +  promoter       SV40 promoter (fragment): SV40 enhancer and early promoter
   4560..4641    -  polyA_signal   SV40 poly(A) signal: SV40 polyadenylation signal
   4664..4731    -  CDS            large T antigen (fragment): large T antigen from SV40 (simian virus 40)
   4765..4846    -  polyA_signal   SV40 poly(A) signal: SV40 polyadenylation signal
   4869..4936    -  CDS            large T antigen (fragment): large T antigen from SV40 (simian virus 40)
   4995..5028    +  protein_bind   loxP: Cre-mediated recombination occurs in the 8-bp core sequence (GCATACAT). Cre recombinase
   5070..5103    -  protein_bind   attB: minimal attB site for the φC31 integrase (Groth et al., 2000) phage φC31 integrase
   5283..5301    +  promoter       T7 promoter: promoter for bacteriophage T7 RNA polymerase
   5588..6397    +  CDS            KanR: aminoglycoside phosphotransferase; aph(3')-Ia; confers resistance to kanamycin in bacteria or G418 (Geneticin®) in eukaryotes
   6540..7128    +  rep_origin     ori: high-copy-number ColE1/pMB1/pBR322/pUC origin of replication
>Addgene plasmid #188014 | GBH-2aG4-gcryBFP.2 | addgene full sequence | sequence record 381045 | Addgene NGS Result
TTTAAATGGTACCGAGCAGAGGTGTAAAAAGTACTCAAAAATTTTACTCAAGTGAAAGTACAAGTACTTA
GGGAAAATTTTACTCAATTAAAAGTAAAAGTATCTGGCTAGAATCTTACTTGAGTAAAAGTAAAAAAGTA
CTCCATTAAAATTGTACTTGAGTATTAAGGAAGTAAAAGTAAAAGCAAGAAAGAAAACTAGAGTGGTCTC
CCTTTAGTGAGGGTCAATTGATGGGAGGCGTTCGGGCCACAGCGGACACGCAGGTGCGCAACGCAATTAA
TGTGAGTTAGCTCACTCATTAGGCACCCCAGGCTTTACACTTTATGCTTCCGGCTCGTATGTTGTGTGGA
ATTGTGAGCGGATAACAATTTCACACAGGAAACAGCTATGACCATGATTACGCCAAGCGCGCAATTAACC
CTCACTAAAGGGAACAAAAGCTGGAGGACCTCGAGGGGGGGCCCGGTACCCAATTCGCCCTATAGTGAGT
CGTATTACGCGCGCTCACTGGCCGTCGTTTTACAACGTCGTGACTGGGAAAACCCTGGCGTTACCCAACT
TAATCGCCTTGCAGCACATCCCCCTTTCGCCAGCTGGCGTAATAGCGAAGAGGCCCGCACCGATCGCCCT
TCCCAACAGTTGCGCAGCCTGAATGGCGAATGGACCTGCCACACTTCCTTGCTAGACAATGGGCCCATAA
CTTTAAATAATGCCAATTATTTAAAGTTACTATCATAACTTCGTATAGCATACATTATACGAAGTTATAC
CTAGGCTTACCACCCACTAGCGGTCAGACTGCAGATTGCAGCACGAAACAGGAAGCTGACTCCACATGGT
CACATGCTCACTGAAGTGTTGACTTCCCTGACAGCTGTGCACTTTCTAAACCGGTTTTCTCATTCATTTA
CAGTCAGCCGGAATTCACCCGGGTACCGGAAGGTGCCACGAACTTCTCTCTGTTAAAGCAAGCAGGAGAC
GTGGAAGAAAACCCCGGTCCTTCTAGAAAGCTACTGTCTTCTATCGAACAAGCATGCGATATTTGCCGAC
TTAAAAAGCTCAAGTGCTCCAAAGAAAAACCGAAGTGCGCCAAGTGTCTGAAGAACAACTGGGAGTGTCG
CTACTCTCCCAAAACCAAAAGGTCTCCGCTGACTAGGGCACATCTGACAGAAGTGGAATCAAGGCTAGAA
AGACTGGAACAGCTATTTCTACTGATTTTTCCTCGAGAAGACCTTGACATGATTTTGAAAATGGATTCTT
TACAGGATATAAAAGCATTGTTAACAGGATTATTTGTACAAGATAATGTGAATAAAGATGCCGTCACAGA
TAGATTGGCTTCAGTGGAGACTGATATGCCTCTAACATTGAGACAGCATAGAATAAGTGCGACATCATCA
TCGGAAGAGAGTAGTAACAAAGGTCAAAGACAGTTGACTGTATCGTCGAGGTCGACCCCGGGAATACAGA
TCTCTCGAGCCGCCCCCCCGACCGATGTCAGCCTGGGGGACGAGCTCCACTTAGACGGCGAGGACGTGGC
GATGGCGCATGCCGACGCGCTAGACGATTTCGATCTGGACATGTTGGGGGACGGGGATTCCCCGGGTCCG
GGATTTACCCCCCACGACTCCGCCCCCTACGGCGCTCTGGATATGTAACTAGTAATTAAGTCTCAGCCAC
CGTTAACTGAACATGTCAAAACCTGTGGAGACTGTTGAGATTTGATGTTCTGAAAAGATAAAGCCTATAA
ATAAAATGTTGCCCAAATTTCCTGCCTGATGTTTTTCTTTGTCTTTGCTACATGGCTTTGCTGCTCGGAT
CGGCTCACTCTGTGTATGCCACGTTCACTTTGTACTCTCCTTCTCACGGTAGGTTTATTATTTTTAGATG
TGCAGTTAGTTTCTGTGAAATAACACACCACACACTGATATTGTCTGTGCATTGACTTGGTGAGTGCACA
TTGTTTTTGATCTTGACATATTTATATTTGATTGATCAGGTGAACTGTGTGAATCTAAAGTGCTCCATAC
AGATGTTCTGCATTGAAAATATTCTCATTTTATTAGTGGAAGTGAGTGTATGCCACATCCAATCAATTTC
AGCAAACACCCCAGTATGATTTAATGCAAAAAAATGAAGGTATCAAACACGCATTACTACTTTGCAGTTA
AATATTTAACATTTATTCCAACACGAAAAAAAGCAGTAAATAACACTTTGACAAACACGTCAGGACATCT
TATTTTTGTCACCCTCACAGGCAATTTAGTATAATATATTATATATATATATATATCATATAATAATATT
CAGTATAATATATATATATATATCATATTATAATATTCAGTATAATATAAAACACAAACACATATATGTA
TAATATAATATAACATTTTTATTTATTGAGATGCCTCTATGGACCGTGTTATAAGAAGTAAAGATCAGGA
GAAGTAAACATGAAGTGTAATTATGAATACTGATGTTAAATTAAGCTATGATGAGTTTTCACTGTTAATT
TACCATCTCAATTAAATGTTGATGCCTCCATGACCAAGTTAAGCAGATGAGACTGAGGACAACTGTAGAA
GACAAGATGTTCACTTTGCTGAATATAGCTGGCTTGACAGTTATCTATGACTCTATAAATATATATATAT
TTTTTTTTTTATAAAATGATTTATTTATAACTATATATCCATTTCTCAGACAGGTGCTTCATATCCCTCA
CTCCCGTAGCTGTCCATGCTGGATCTGTCCCCGTTGTTTTTAAAAAGCTAAATAAGTTATTAACATGACT
GCATCCAGCGAGCCAAACCTGTCTGGTGTACAGCTACCAGAGAAGCTTGAGATCCTAGTCACCGGCGTTC
CTAGTTCTTTAAACTGTTACAAAGTGTTTGGACCAGCAACTGAATTGCACTGTAAATTACCACATCAGGG
TCTCCGGGGTCAACGCTGCTAAGCAATGGACTGGAAAATTTGTGACATTGAGTTTTTGGAATAACTGGGA
ATGCTGGATAACTCTTTGGGTAAAGCTATGGAACAAAAGTACCAGCATGAACTAAGAAATGACTGTCACA
GCACAACATCAAACACAATGCAAGACAAAGGTTCTCTGCTTTTGCCTTACTTGACAGAAAAAGTAAGCTC
TAGGTTCATCGCATGCAGACAGCAGCAATACATGACATATATAAAGGCTGGCTCTTTTCTCCCTTCCATT
GAACTGAAACTTCCACTCAGTCAGACTTGCGGGGGATCCACAGCCTGACTAACTCGACAAACCCCCCCAA
ACCTAAGGTGAGTTGATCTTTAAGCTTTTTACATTTTCAGCTCGCATATATCAATTCGCGCGCATTGTCA
CACTAGCACCCACTAGCGGTCAGACTGCAGATTGCAGCACGAAACAGGAAGCTGACTCCACATGGTCACA
TGCTCACTGAAGTGTTGACTTCCCTGACAGCTGTGCACTTTCTAAACCGGTTTTCTCATTCATTTACAGT
TCAGCCGGAATTCACCTCGAGACCATGGCTCCAAAGAAGAAGCGTAAGGTAACCATGAGCGAGCTGATTA
AGGAGAACATGCACATGAAGCTGTACATGGAGGGCACCGTGGACAACCATCACTTCAAGTGCACATCCGA
GGGCGAAGGCAAGCCCTACGAGGGCACCCAGACCATGAGAATCAAGGTGGTCGAGGGCGGCCCTCTCCCC
TTCGCCTTCGACATCCTGGCTACTAGCTTCCTCTACGGCAGCAAGACCTTCATCAACCACACCCAGGGCA
TCCCCGACTTCTTCAAGCAGTCCTTCCCTGAGGGCTTCACATGGGAGAGAGTCACCACATACGAAGACGG
GGGCGTGCTGACCGCTACCCAGGACACCAGCCTCCAGGACGGCTGCCTCATCTACAACGTCAAGATCAGA
GGGGTGAACTTCACATCCAACGGCCCTGTGATGCAGAAGAAAACACTCGGCTGGGAGGCCTTCACCGAGA
CGCTGTACCCCGCTGACGGCGGCCTGGAAGGCAGAAACGACATGGCCCTGAAGCTCGTGGGCGGGAGCCA
TCTGATCGCAAACATCAAGACCACATATAGATCCAAGAAACCCGCTAAGAACCTCAAGATGCCTGGCGTC
TACTATGTGGACTACAGACTGGAAAGAATCAAGGAGGCCAACAACGAGACCTACGTCGAGCAGCACGAGG
TGGCAGTGGCCAGATACTGCGACCTCCCTAGCAAACTGGGGCACAAGCTCAATTAAAGCTGAGATCTGTG
CCTTCTAGTTGCCAGCCATCTGTTGTTTGCCCCTCCCCCGTGCCTTCCTTGACCCTGGAAGGTGCCACTC
CCACTGTCCTTTCCTAATAAAATGAGGAAATTGCATCGCATTGTCTGAGTAGGTGTCATTCTATTCTGGG
GGGTGGGGTGGGGCAGGACAGCAAGGGGGAGGATTGGGAAGACAATAGCAGGCATGCTGGGGATGCGGTG
GGCTCTATGGCTTCTGAGGCGGAAAGAACCAAAGGGCGAATTAATTCATTGATGAGTTTGGACAAACCAC
AACTAGAATGCAGTGAAAAAAATGCTTTATTTGTGAAATTTGTGATGCTATTGCTTTATTTGTAACCATT
ATAAGCTGCAATAAACAAGTTAACAACAACAATTGCATTCATTTTATGTTTCAGGTTCAGGGGGAGGTGT
GGGAGGTTTTTTAAAGCAAGTAAAACCTCTACAAATGTGGTCATTGATGAGTTTGGACAAACCACAACTA
GAATGCAGTGAAAAAAATGCTTTATTTGTGAAATTTGTGATGCTATTGCTTTATTTGTAACCATTATAAG
CTGCAATAAACAAGTTAACAACAACAATTGCATTCATTTTATGTTTCAGGTTCAGGGGGAGGTGTGGGAG
GTTTTTTAAAGCAAGTAAAACCTCTACAAATGTGGTCATTCAGATCAATTAACCCTCACCCGGGCTAGCG
ATGCATGGGAGCTCAAGACGTCTGATAACTTCGTATAGCATACATTATACGAAGTTATCTACCTAACTTT
AAATAATGCCAATTATTTAAAGTTACTTCCGCGCCCGGGGAGCCCAAGGGCACGCCCTGGCACCTGACGT
ACGTTGTCTAGCAAGGAAGTGAAGAGCTATCCGGATATATATGTATGTTATCATAACTGTACTGGCTATG
TCAGGTGGTAATGACTGTAACGTTACGTTACTCGTTGTAGGCACGACATTGAATATGCTCTTCTCCGCTG
TGGCCCGAACGCCTCCCGCTAGCGATGGGATCTAATACGACTCACTATAGGGAGACCAAGGGAAAATAGA
ATGAAGTGATCTCCAAAAAATAAGTACTTTTTGACTGTAAATAAAATTGTAAGGAGTAAAAAGTACTTTT
TTTTCTAAAAAAATGTAATTAAGTAAAAGTAAAAGTATTGATTTTTAATTGTACTCAAGTAAAGTAAAAA
TCCCCAAAAATAATACTTAAGTACAGTAATCAAGTAAAATTACTCAAGTACTTTACACCTCTGGGATCCA
GCTGCATCATGAACAATAAAACTGTCTGCTTACATAAACAGTAATACAAGGGGTGTTATGAGCCATATTC
AACGGGAAACGTCGAGGCCGCGATTAAATTCCAACATGGATGCTGATTTATATGGGTATAAATGGGCTCG
CGATAATGTCGGGCAATCAGGTGCGACAATCTATCGCTTGTATGGGAAGCCCGATGCGCCAGAGTTGTTT
CTGAAACATGGCAAAGGTAGCGTTGCCAATGATGTTACAGATGAGATGGTCAGACTAAACTGGCTGACGG
AATTTATGCCTCTTCCGACCATCAAGCATTTTATCCGTACTCCTGATGATGCATGGTTACTCACCACTGC
GATCCCCGGAAAAACAGCATTCCAGGTATTAGAAGAATATCCTGATTCAGGTGAAAATATTGTTGATGCG
CTGGCAGTGTTCCTGCGCCGGTTGCATTCGATTCCTGTTTGTAATTGTCCTTTTAACAGCGATCGCGTAT
TTCGTCTCGCTCAGGCGCAATCACGAATGAATAACGGTTTGGTTGATGCGAGTGATTTTGATGACGAGCG
TAATGGCTGGCCTGTTGAACAAGTCTGGAAAGAAATGCATAAACTTTTGCCATTCTCACCGGATTCAGTC
GTCACTCATGGTGATTTCTCACTTGATAACCTTATTTTTGACGAGGGGAAATTAATAGGTTGTATTGATG
TTGGACGAGTCGGAATCGCAGACCGATACCAGGATCTTGCCATCCTATGGAACTGCCTCGGTGAGTTTTC
TCCTTCATTACAGAAACGGCTTTTTCAAAAATATGGTATTGATAATCCTGATATGAATAAATTGCAGTTT
CATTTGATGCTCGATGAGTTTTTCTAATCAGAATTGGTTAATTGGTTGTAACACTGGCAAAAAGGATCTA
GGTGAAGATCCTTTTTGATAATCTCATGACCAAAATCCCTTAACGTGAGTTTTCGTTCCACTGAGCGTCA
GACCCCGTAGAAAAGATCAAAGGATCTTCTTGAGATCCTTTTTTTCTGCGCGTAATCTGCTGCTTGCAAA
CAAAAAAACCACCGCTACCAGCGGTGGTTTGTTTGCCGGATCAAGAGCTACCAACTCTTTTTCCGAAGGT
AACTGGCTTCAGCAGAGCGCAGATACCAAATACTGTTCTTCTAGTGTAGCCGTAGTTAGGCCACCACTTC
AAGAACTCTGTAGCACCGCCTACATACCTCGCTCTGCTAATCCTGTTACCAGTGGCTGCTGCCAGTGGCG
ATAAGTCGTGTCTTACCGGGTTGGACTCAAGACGATAGTTACCGGATAAGGCGCAGCGGTCGGGCTGAAC
GGGGGGTTCGTGCACACAGCCCAGCTTGGAGCGAACGACCTACACCGAACTGAGATACCTACAGCGTGAG
CTATGAGAAAGCGCCACGGTTCCCGAAGGGAGAAAGGCGGACAGGTATCCGGTAAGCGGCAGGGTCGGAA
CAGGAGAGCGCACGAGGGAGCTTCCAGGGGGAAACGCCTGGTATCTTTATAGTCCTGTCGGGTTTCGCCA
CCTCTGACTTGAGCGTCGATTTTTGTGATGCTCGTCAGGGGGGCGGAGCCTATGGAAAAACGCCAGCAAC
GCGGCCTTTTTACGGTTCCTGGCCTTTTGCTGGCCTTTTGCTCACATGTTCTTTCCTGCGTTATCCCCTG
ATTCTGTGGATAACCGTATTACCGCCTTTGAGTGAGCTGATACCGCTCGCCGCAGCCGAACGACCGAGCG
CAGCGAGTCAGTGAGCGAGGAAGCGGAACAGA
